>Addgene plasmid #42013 | pmyc-GFP-TNRC6A-(1-1223) | depositor full sequence | sequence record 56754 | pmyc-GFP-TNRC6A-(1-1223) sequence 9781 bps
GACGGATCGGGAGATCTCCCGATCCCCTATGGTGCACTCTCAGTACAATCTGCTCTGATGCCGCATAGTT
AAGCCAGTATCTGCTCCCTGCTTGTGTGTTGGAGGTCGCTGAGTAGTGCGCGAGCAAAATTTAAGCTACA
ACAAGGCAAGGCTTGACCGACAATTGCATGAAGAATCTGCTTAGGGTTAGGCGTTTTGCGCTGCTTCGCG
ATGTACGGGCCAGATATACGCGTTGACATTGATTATTGACTAGTTATTAATAGTAATCAATTACGGGGTC
ATTAGTTCATAGCCCATATATGGAGTTCCGCGTTACATAACTTACGGTAAATGGCCCGCCTGGCTGACCG
CCCAACGACCCCCGCCCATTGACGTCAATAATGACGTATGTTCCCATAGTAACGCCAATAGGGACTTTCC
ATTGACGTCAATGGGTGGAGTATTTACGGTAAACTGCCCACTTGGCAGTACATCAAGTGTATCATATGCC
AAGTACGCCCCCTATTGACGTCAATGACGGTAAATGGCCCGCCTGGCATTATGCCCAGTACATGACCTTA
TGGGACTTTCCTACTTGGCAGTACATCTACGTATTAGTCATCGCTATTACCATGGTGATGCGGTTTTGGC
AGTACATCAATGGGCGTGGATAGCGGTTTGACTCACGGGGATTTCCAAGTCTCCACCCCATTGACGTCAA
TGGGAGTTTGTTTTGGCACCAAAATCAACGGGACTTTCCAAAATGTCGTAACAACTCCGCCCCATTGACG
CAAATGGGCGGTAGGCGTGTACGGTGGGAGGTCTATATAAGCAGAGCTCTCTGGCTAACTAGAGAACCCA
CTGCTTACTGGCTTATCGAAATTAATACGACTCACTATAGGGAGACCCAAGCTGGCTAGCCCACCAATGG
AACAAAAACTCATCTCAGAAGAGGATCTGTCCGGCGGCATGGTGAGCAAGGGCGAGGAGCTGTTCACCGG
GGTGGTGCCCATCCTGGTCGAGCTGGACGGCGACGTAAACGGCCACAAGTTCAGCGTGTCCGGCGAGGGC
GAGGGCGATGCCACCTACGGCAAGCTGACCCTGAAGTTCATCTGCACCACCGGCAAGCTGCCCGTGCCCT
GGCCCACCCTCGTGACCACCCTGACCTACGGCGTGCAGTGCTTCAGCCGCTACCCCGACCACATGAAGCA
GCACGACTTCTTCAAGTCCGCCATGCCCGAAGGCTACGTCCAGGAGCGCACCATCTTCTTCAAGGACGAC
GGCAACTACAAGACCCGCGCCGAGGTGAAGTTCGAGGGCGACACCCTGGTGAACCGCATCGAGCTGAAGG
GCATCGACTTCAAGGAGGACGGCAACATCCTGGGGCACAAGCTGGAGTACAACTACAACAGCCACAACGT
CTATATCATGGCCGACAAGCAGAAGAACGGCATCAAGGTGAACTTCAAGATCCGCCACAACATCGAGGAC
GGCAGCGTGCAGCTCGCCGACCACTACCAGCAGAACACCCCCATCGGCGACGGCCCCGTGCTGCTGCCCG
ACAACCACTACCTGAGCACCCAGTCCGCCCTGAGCAAAGACCCCAACGAGAAGCGCGATCACATGGTCCT
GCTGGAGTTCGTGACCGCCGCCGGGATCACTCTCGGCATGGACGAGCTGTACAAGAAGCTTATGGATGCT
GATTCTGCCTCCAGTTCTGAATCAGAGAGAAACATCACTATCATGGCTTCAGGGAACACAGGTGGTGAAA
AAGATGGCCTTCGGAATAGCACTGGACTTGGTTCCCAAAACAAGTTTGTAGTTGGTAGCAGCAGCAATAA
TGTGGGCCATGGAAGTAGTACTGGGCCATGGGGTTTTTCCCATGGAGCCATAATAAGCACATGTCAGGTC
TCTGTGGATGCTCCTGAAAGCAAATCTGAAAGTAGCAACAATAGAATGAATGCTTGGGGCACTGTAAGTT
CTTCATCAAATGGAGGGTTAAATCCAAGCACTTTGAATTCAGCTAGCAACCATGGTGCCTGGCCAGTATT
AGAGAACAATGGACTTGCCCTAAAAGGGCCTGTAGGGAGTGGTAGTTCTGGCATTAATATTCAGTGCAGT
ACTATAGGCCAGATGCCTAACAATCAGAGTATTAACTCTAAAGTGAGTGGTGGTTCTACCCATGGTACCT
GGGGAAGCCTTCAGGAAACTTGTGAATCTGAAGTAAGTGGTACACAGAAGGTTTCATTCAGTGGTCAACC
TCAAAATATTACCACTGAAATGACTGGACCAAATAACACTACTAACTTTATGACCTCTAGTTTACCAAAC
TCCGGTTCAGTGCAGAATAATGAGCTGCCTAGTAGTAACACAGGGGCCTGGCGTGTGAGCACAATGAATC
ATCCTCAGATGCAGGCTCCATCAGGTATGAATGGCACTTCCCTTTCTCACCTTAGCAATGGAGAGTCAAA
AAGTGGAGGCTCTTATGGTACTACATGGGGTGCCTATGGTTCTAATTACTCTGGAGACAAATGTTCAGGC
CCTAATGGCCAAGCTAATGGTGACACTGTGAATGCAACTCTAATGCAGCCTGGCGTAAATGGTCCTATGG
GCACTAACTTTCAAGTTAACACAAACAAAGGAGGTGGTGTGTGGGAATCTGGTGCAGCAAACTCCCAGAG
TACATCATGGGGAAGTGGAAATGGCGCAAATTCTGGAGGAAGTCGAAGAGGATGGGGAACCCCTGCACAA
AACACTGGCACTAATTTACCCAGCGTTGAGTGGAACAAACTGCCTAGCAATCAGCATTCCAATGATAGTG
CAAATGGCAATGGTAAGACGTTTACAAATGGATGGAAATCTACTGAGGAAGAGGATCAGGGTTCTGCCAC
ATCTCAGACAAATGAGCAAAGCAGTGTGTGGGCCAAAACAGGAGGTACAGTGGAGAGCGATGGTAGTACA
GAAAGCACTGGACGCCTTGAGGAAAAAGGAACTGGGGAAAGTCAGAGTAGAGACAGAAGAAAAATTGATC
AGCACACATTACTCCAAAGCATTGTAAACAGAACTGACTTAGATCCACGTGTCCTGTCCAACTCTGGTTG
GGGACAGACTCCTATTAAGCAGAATACTGCCTGGGATACAGAAACATCACCTAGAGGGGAACGAAAGACT
GACAATGGGACAGAGGCCTGGGGAAGCTCTGCAACACAGACTTTTAACTCAGGGGCATGTATAGATAAGA
CTAGCCCTAATGGTAATGATACCTCATCTGTATCAGGGTGGGGCGATCCCAAACCTGCTCTGAGGTGGGG
AGATTCCAAAGGCTCAAACTGCCAGGGGGGGTGGGAAGATGATTCTGCTGCTACAGGAATGGTCAAGAGC
AATCAGTGGGGGAATTGCAAAGAGGAGAAGGCTGCATGGAATGACTCGCAAAAGAATAAACAGGGATGGG
GTGATGGACAAAAATCAAGCCAAGGGTGGTCTGTTTCTGCCAGTGATAACTGGGGAGAAACTTCAAGGAA
TAACCATTGGGGTGAGGCCAATAAGAAATCCAGCTCAGGAGGTAGTGACAGTGACAGGTCCGTTTCCGGT
TGGAACGAACTTGGTAAAACTAGTTCTTTCACTTGGGGAAACAACATAAATCCAAATAATTCATCAGGAT
GGGATGAATCTTCTAAACCTACTCCTTCCCAGGGATGGGGAGACCCTCCAAAGTCTAATCAGTCTCTAGG
TTGGGGAGATTCGTCAAAGCCAGTCAGCTCTCCAGACTGGAACAAGCAACAAGACATTGTTGGATCTTGG
GGAATCCCACCAGCTACAGGCAAACCTCCTGGTACAGGCTGGCTGGGGGGACCTATACCAGCCCCAGCAA
AAGAAGAAGAACCCACAGGCTGGGAGGAACCATCCCCAGAATCTATACGTCGCAAAATGGAGATTGATGA
TGGAACTTCAGCTTGGGGAGATCCAAGCAAATACAACTACAAAAATGTGAACATGTGGAACAAAAACGTC
CCAAATGGCAACAGCCGTTCAGACCAGCAAGCACAGGTACATCAGCTGCTAACGCCTGCAAGTGCCATCT
CAAACAAAGAGGCAAGCAGTGGCTCTGGCTGGGGTGAGCCCTGGGGGGAGCCTTCTACTCCAGCCACAAC
TGTGGATAATGGTACTTCAGCATGGGGTAAGCCCATAGACAGTGGTCCCAGCTGGGGGGAACCCATTGCT
GCGGCATCCAGCACATCCACGTGGGGCTCCAGCTCTGTTGGTCCACAAGCATTAAGCAAATCTGGGCCAA
AATCTATGCAAGATGGCTGGTGTGGTGATGATATGCCATTGCCTGGAAATCGCCCCACTGGCTGGGAAGA
GGAAGAGGATGTGGAGATTGGAATGTGGAATAGTAATTCATCTCAAGAGCTTAACTCATCTTTAAATTGG
CCACCATATACAAAGAAAATGTCATCGAAGGGTCTGAGTGGCAAAAAAAGGAGAAGGGAAAGGGGAATGA
TGAAAGGTGGAAACAAACAAGAAGAAGCGTGGATAAATCCATTTGTTAAACAGTTTTCAAACATCAGTTT
TTCGAGAGACTCACCAGAGGAAAATGTACAAAGCAATAAGATGGACCTTTCTGGAGGAATGTTACAAGAC
AAACGAATGGAGATAGATAAACATAGCCTAAATATTGGTGATTACAATCGAACGGTCGGGAAAGGCCCTG
GTTCTCGGCCTCAGATTTCCAAAGAGTCTTCCATGGAGCGCAATCCTTATTTTGATAAGGATGGCATTGT
AGCAGATGAATCCCAAAACATGCAGTTTATGTCCAGTCAAAGCATGAAGCTTCCCCCTTCAAATAGTGCA
CTACCTAACCAGGCCCTTGGCTCCATAGCAGGGCTGGGTATGCAAAACTTGAATTCTGTTAGACAGAATG
GCAATCCCAGTATGTTTGGTGTTGGAAACACAGCAGCACAACCCCGGGGCATGCAGCAGCCTCCAGCACA
ACCTCTTAGTTCATCTCAGCCTAATCTCCGTGCTCAAGTGCCTCCTCCATTACTCTCCCCTCAGGTTCCA
GTTTCATTGCTGAAGTATGCACCAAACAACGGTGGCCTGAATCCACTCTTTGGCCCTCAACAGGTAGCCA
TGCTGAACCAGCTATCCCAGCTAAACCAGCTTTCTCAGATCTCCCAGTTACAGCGATTGTTAGCGCAGCA
GCAAAGGGCGCAGAGTCAGAGAAGCGTGCCTTCTGGGAACCGGCCGCAGCAAGACCAGCAGGGTCGACCT
CTTAGTGTGCAGCAGCAAATGATGCAACAATCTCGTCAACTTGATCCAAACCTGTTGGTGAAGCAGCAGA
CTCCACCATCTCAGCAGCAGTGATCTAGAGGGCCCGTTTAAACCCGCTGATCAGCCTCGACTGTGCCTTC
TAGTTGCCAGCCATCTGTTGTTTGCCCCTCCCCCGTGCCTTCCTTGACCCTGGAAGGTGCCACTCCCACT
GTCCTTTCCTAATAAAATGAGGAAATTGCATCGCATTGTCTGAGTAGGTGTCATTCTATTCTGGGGGGTG
GGGTGGGGCAGGACAGCAAGGGGGAGGATTGGGAAGACAATAGCAGGCATGCTGGGGATGCGGTGGGCTC
TATGGCTTCTGAGGCGGAAAGAACCAGCTGGGGCTCTAGGGGGTATCCCC
[124 nt withheld, positions 5651-5774]
C
[91 nt withheld, positions 5776-5866]
A
[49 nt withheld, positions 5868-5916]
CCTTTGACGTTGGAGTCCACGTTCTTT
[37 nt withheld, positions 5944-5980]
ACCCTATCTCGGTCTATTCTTTTGATTTATAAGGGATTTTGCCGATTTCGGCCTATTGGTTAAAAAATGA
GCTGATTTAACAAAAATTTAACGCGAATTAATTCTGTGGAATGTGTGTCAGTTAGGGTGTGGAAAGTCCC
CAGGCTCCCCAGCAGGCAGAAGTATGCAAAGCATGCATCTCAATTAGTCAGCAACCAGGTGTGGAAAGTC
CCCAGGCTCCCCAGCAGGCAGAAGTATGCAAAGCATGCATCTCAATTAGTCAGCAACCATAGTCCCGCCC
CTAACTCCGCCCATCCCGCCCCTAACTCCGCCCAGTTCCGCCCATTCTCCGCCCCATGGCTGACTAATTT
TTTTTATTTATGCAGAGGCCGAGGCCGCCTCTGCCTCTGAGCTATTCCAGAAGTAGTGAGGAGGCTTTTT
TGGAGGCCTAGGCTTTTGCAAAAAGCTCCCGGGAGCTTGTATATCCATTTTCGGATCTGATCAAGAGACA
GGATGAGGATCGTTTCGCATGATTGAACAAGATGGATTGCACGCAGGTTCTCCGGCCGCTTGGGTGGAGA
GGCTATTCGGCTATGACTGGGCACAACAGACAATCGGCTGCTCTGATGCCGCCGTGTTCCGGCTGTCAGC
GCAGGGGCGCCCGGTTCTTTTTGTCAAGACCGACCTGTCCGGTGCCCTGAATGAACTGCAGGACGAGGCA
GCGCGGCTATCGTGGCTGGCCACGACGGGCGTTCCTTGCGCAGCTGTGCTCGACGTTGTCACTGAAGCGG
GAAGGGACTGGCTGCTATTGGGCGAAGTGCCGGGGCAGGATCTCCTGTCATCTCACCTTGCTCCTGCCGA
GAAAGTATCCATCATGGCTGATGCAATGCGGCGGCTGCATACGCTTGATCCGGCTACCTGCCCATTCGAC
CACCAAGCGAAACATCGCATCGAGCGAGCACGTACTCGGATGGAAGCCGGTCTTGTCGATCAGGATGATC
TGGACGAAGAGCATCAGGGGCTCGCGCCAGCCGAACTGTTCGCCAGGCTCAAGGCGCGCATGCCCGACGG
CGAGGATCTCGTCGTGACCCATGGCGATGCCTGCTTGCCGAATATCATGGTGGAAAATGGCCGCTTTTCT
GGATTCATCGACTGTGGCCGGCTGGGTGTGGCGGACCGCTATCAGGACATAGCGTTGGCTACCCGTGATA
TTGCTGAAGAGCTTGGCGGCGAATGGGCTGACCGCTTCCTCGTGCTTTACGGTATCGCCGCTCCCGATTC
GCAGCGCATCGCCTTCTATCGCCTTCTTGACGAGTTCTTCTGAGCGGGACTCTGGGGTTCGAAATGACCG
ACCAAGCGACGCCCAACCTGCCATCACGAGATTTCGATTCCACCGCCGCCTTCTATGAAAGGTTGGGCTT
CGGAATCGTTTTCCGGGACGCCGGCTGGATGATCCTCCAGCGCGGGGATCTCATGCTGGAGTTCTTCGCC
CACCCCAACTTGTTTATTGCAGCTTATAATGGTTACAAATAAAGCAATAGCATCACAAATTTCACAAATA
AAGCATTTTTTTCACTGCATTCTAGTTGTGGTTTGTCCAAACTCATCAATGTATCTTATCATGTCTGTAT
ACCGTCGACCTCTAGCTAGAGCTTGGCGTAATCATGGTCATAGCTGTTTCCTGTGTGAAATTGTTATCCG
CTCACAATTCCACACAACATACGAGCCGGAAGCATAAAGTGTAAAGCCTGGGGTGCCTAATGAGTGAGCT
AACTCACATTAATTGCGTTGCGCTCACTGCCCGCTTTCCAGTCGGGAAACCTGTCGTGCCAGCTGCATTA
ATGAATCGGCCAACGCGCGGGGAGAGGCGGTTTGCGTATTGGGCGCTCTTCCGCTTCCTCGCTCACTGAC
TCGCTGCGCTCGGTCGTTCGGCTGCGGCGAGCGGTATCAGCTCACTCAAAGGCGGTAATACGGTTATCCA
CAGAATCAGGGGATAACGCAGGAAAGAACATGTGAGCAAAAGGCCAGCAAAAGGCCAGGAACCGTAAAAA
GGCCGCGTTGCTGGCGTTTTTCCATAGGCTCCGCCCCCCTGACGAGCATCACAAAAATCGACGCTCAAGT
CAGAGGTGGCGAAACCCGACAGGACTATAAAGATACCAGGCGTTTCCCCCTGGAAGCTCCCTCGTGCGCT
CTCCTGTTCCGACCCTGCCGCTTACCGGATACCTGTCCGCCTTTCTCCCTTCGGGAAGCGTGGCGCTTTC
TCATAGCTCACGCTGTAGGTATCTCAGTTCGGTGTAGGTCGTTCGCTCCAAGCTGGGCTGTGTGCACGAA
CCCCCCGTTCAGCCCGACCGCTGCGCCTTATCCGGTAACTATCGTCTTGAGTCCAACCCGGTAAGACACG
ACTTATCGCCACTGGCAGCAGCCACTGGTAACAGGATTAGCAGAGCGAGGTATGTAGGCGGTGCTACAGA
GTTCTTGAAGTGGTGGCCTAACTACGGCTACACTAGAAGAACAGTATTTGGTATCTGCGCTCTGCTGAAG
CCAGTTACCTTCGGAAAAAGAGTTGGTAGCTCTTGATCCGGCAAACAAACCACCGCTGGTAGCGGTTTTT
TTGTTTGCAAGCAGCAGATTACGCGCAGAAAAAAAGGATCTCAAGAAGATCCTTTGATCTTTTCTACGGG
GTCTGACGCTCAGTGGAACGAAAACTCACGTTAAGGGATTTTGGTCATGAGATTATCAAAAAGGATCTTC
ACCTAGATCCTTTTAAATTAAAAATGAAGTTTTAAATCAATCTAAAGTATATATGAGTAAACTTGGTCTG
ACAGTTACCAATGCTTAATCAGTGAGGCACCTATCTCAGCGATCTGTCTATTTCGTTCATCCATAGTTGC
CTGACTCCCCGTCGTGTAGATAACTACGATACGGGAGGGCTTACCATCTGGCCCCAGTGCTGCAATGATA
CCGCGAGACCCACGCTCACCGGCTCCAGATTTATCAGCAATAAACCAGCCAGCCGGAAGGGCCGAGCGCA
GAAGTGGTCCTGCAACTTTATCCGCCTCCATCCAGTCTATTAATTGTTGCCGGGAAGCTAGAGTAAGTAG
TTCGCCAGTTAATAGTTTGCGCAACGTTGTTGCCATTGCTACAGGCATCGTGGTGTCACGCTCGTCGTTT
GGTATGGCTTCATTCAGCTCCGGTTCCCAACGATCAAGGCGAGTTACATGATCCCCCATGTTGTGCAAAA
AAGCGGTTAGCTCCTTCGGTCCTCCGATCGTTGTCAGAAGTAAGTTGGCCGCAGTGTTATCACTCATGGT
TATGGCAGCACTGCATAATTCTCTTACTGTCATGCCATCCGTAAGATGCTTTTCTGTGACTGGTGAGTAC
TCAACCAAGTCATTCTGAGAATAGTGTATGCGGCGACCGAGTTGCTCTTGCCCGGCGTCAATACGGGATA
ATACCGCGCCACATAGCAGAACTTTAAAAGTGCTCATCATTGGAAAACGTTCTTCGGGGCGAAAACTCTC
AAGGATCTTACCGCTGTTGAGATCCAGTTCGATGTAACCCACTCGTGCACCCAACTGATCTTCAGCATCT
TTTACTTTCACCAGCGTTTCTGGGTGAGCAAAAACAGGAAGGCAAAATGCCGCAAAAAAGGGAATAAGGG
CGACACGGAAATGTTGAATACTCATACTCTTCCTTTTTCAATATTATTGAAGCATTTATCAGGGTTATTG
TCTCATGAGCGGATACATATTTGAATGTATTTAGAAAAATAAACAAATAGGGGTTCCGCGCACATTTCCC
CGAAAAGTGCCACCTGACGTC
Features (pLannotate 1.2.2; 21 found; start..end, strand, type, name):
     28..80      -  misc_feature   bom (fragment): basis of mobility region from pBR322
    235..614     +  enhancer       CMV enhancer: human cytomegalovirus immediate early enhancer
    615..818     +  promoter       CMV promoter: human cytomegalovirus (CMV) immediate early promoter
    814..847     +  LTR            5' LTR (truncated) (fragment): truncated 5' long terminal repeat (LTR) from HIV-1
    863..881     +  promoter       T7 promoter: promoter for bacteriophage T7 RNA polymerase
    949..1665    +  CDS            EGFP: EGFP is a basic (constitutively fluorescent) green fluorescent protein published in 1996, derived from Aequorea victoria. It is reported to be a rapidly-maturing weak dimer with moderate acid sensitivity.
   1654..5340    +  CDS            TNRC6A (fragment): TNR6A_HUMAN - Also known as CAGH26, KIAA1460, TNRC6. Experimental evidence at protein level: Swiss-Prot protein existence level 1. Plays a role in RNA-mediated gene silencing by both micro- RNAs (miRNAs) and short interfering RNAs (siRNAs). Required for miRNA- dependent repression of translation and for siRNA-dependent endonucleolytic cleavage of complementary mRNAs by argonaute family proteins. As a scaffolding protein, associates with argonaute proteins bound to partially complementary mRNAs, and can simultaneously recruit CCR4-NOT and PAN deadenylase complexes. From Homo sapiens (Human).
   5381..5605    +  polyA_signal   bGH poly(A) signal: bovine growth hormone polyadenylation signal
   5609..5630    +  promoter       SV40 promoter (fragment): SV40 enhancer and early promoter
   5651..6079    +  rep_origin     f1 ori (sequence partly withheld): f1 bacteriophage origin of replication; arrow indicates direction of (+) strand synthesis
   6093..6422    +  promoter       SV40 promoter: SV40 enhancer and early promoter
   6489..7280    +  CDS            neo: KKA2_KLEPN - Also known as kan, nptII. Experimental evidence at protein level: Swiss-Prot protein existence level 1. Resistance to kanamycin, neomycin, paromomycin, ribostamycin, butirosin and gentamicin B. From Klebsiella pneumoniae.
   7304..7462    +  CDS            ble (fragment): BLE_KLEPN - Experimental evidence at protein level: Swiss-Prot protein existence level 1. Binding protein with a strong affinity to the bleomycin family of antibiotics. Binds to CL990; an antimitotic-antibiotic compound. From Klebsiella pneumoniae.
   7457..7578    +  polyA_signal   SV40 poly(A) signal: SV40 polyadenylation signal
   7651..7667    -  protein_bind   lac operator: The lac repressor binds to the lac operator to inhibit transcription in E. coli. This inhibition can be relieved by adding lactose or isopropyl-β-D-thiogalactopyranoside (IPTG). lac repressor encoded by lacI
   7675..7705    -  promoter       lac promoter: promoter for the E. coli lac operon
   7720..7741    -  protein_bind   CAP binding site: CAP binding activates transcription in the presence of cAMP. E. coli catabolite activator protein
   7754..7846    -  CDS            lacI (fragment): lac repressor; lacI; The lac repressor binds to the lac operator to inhibit transcription in E. coli. This inhibition can be relieved by adding lactose or isopropyl-β-D-thiogalactopyranoside (IPTG).
   8029..8614    -  rep_origin     ori: high-copy-number ColE1/pMB1/pBR322/pUC origin of replication
   8785..9645    -  CDS            AmpR: β-lactamase; bla; confers resistance to ampicillin, carbenicillin, and related antibiotics
   9646..9750    -  promoter       AmpR promoter: bla
