[The description below was written by a language model from this plasmid's Addgene catalogue record and pLannotate feature annotations shown in this document.]
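Description:
pmyc-GFP-TNRC6A-(1-1223) is a mammalian expression plasmid built on the pcDNA3.1 backbone, 9,781 bp in total, that expresses a C-terminally truncated form of human TNRC6A (also known as GW182) comprising amino acids 1–1223. It is propagated in E. coli through a high-copy ColE1/pUC-type origin with ampicillin selection from the β-lactamase gene, and it also carries an f1 origin. For selection in mammalian cells, an SV40 early promoter drives the neomycin phosphotransferase gene, terminated by an SV40 polyadenylation signal, which allows G418 selection of stable transfectants.

The expression cassette uses the human CMV immediate-early enhancer and promoter, followed by a T7 promoter, and ends in the bovine growth hormone polyadenylation signal. The open reading frame, cloned between NheI and XbaI sites, encodes an N-terminal Myc epitope and EGFP fused upstream of the TNRC6A fragment. The automated feature table annotates EGFP and the TNRC6A fragment as contiguous coding regions but does not separately call the short Myc tag, which is recorded only in the catalogue fields. A few small annotations (an HIV-1 LTR fragment, a ble fragment, lac promoter/operator remnants) appear to be short backbone sequence matches rather than functional parts of the design.

TNRC6A is a scaffolding protein that associates with Argonaute proteins and recruits deadenylase complexes in miRNA- and siRNA-mediated silencing. The fluorescent and epitope tags allow the truncated protein to be localised in cells and detected or immunoprecipitated. This fits the associated study of TNRC6A as an Argonaute-navigating protein for microRNA-mediated silencing in the nucleus, where such a construct would likely serve as a deletion mutant for mapping functional regions.
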