Addgene plasmid #42013: pmyc-GFP-TNRC6A-(1-1223)
Depositing lab: Kumiko Ui-Tei. Depositing organization: The University of Tokyo. Publication: Human TNRC6A is an Argonaute-navigator protein for microRNA-mediated gene silencing in the nucleus. Nishi K, Nishi A, Nagasawa T, Ui-Tei K. RNA. 2013 Jan;19(1):17-35. doi: 10.1261/rna.034769.112. Epub 2012 Nov 13. PubMed 23150874.
Backbone
  Vector backbone: pcDNA3.1
  Backbone size w/o insert (bp): 5338
  Total vector size (bp): 9781
  Vector type: Mammalian Expression
  Selectable markers: Neomycin (select with G418)
Growth in bacteria
  Bacterial resistance: Ampicillin, 100 μg/mL
  Growth temperature: 37°C
  Growth strain: DH5alpha
  Copy number: High Copy
Gene/Insert
  Gene/Insert name: TNRC6A (alt name: GW182)
  Species: H. sapiens (human)
  Mutation: contain aa1-1223
  GenBank ID: AAK62026.1
  Entrez Gene: TNRC6A (a.k.a. CAGH26, FAME6, GW1, GW182, TNRC6)
  Promoter: CMV
  Tag / fusion protein: Myc (N terminal on insert); EGFP (N terminal on insert)
  Cloning method: Restriction Enzyme; 5′ cloning site NheI (not destroyed); 3′ cloning site XbaI (not destroyed)
  Sequencing primers: 5′ CGCAAATGGGCGGTAGGCGTG
Terms and licenses: Academic/Nonprofit Terms; Industry Terms: Not Available to Industry
How to cite: pmyc-GFP-TNRC6A-(1-1223) was a gift from Kumiko Ui-Tei (Addgene plasmid # 42013 ; http://n2t.net/addgene:42013 ; RRID:Addgene_42013)
