>Addgene plasmid #42013 | pmyc-GFP-TNRC6A-(1-1223) | addgene partial sequence | sequence record 59548 | EGFP_C
GACGAGCTGTACAAGTCCGGCGGCAAGCTTATGGATGCTGATTCTGCCTCCAGTTCTGAATCAGAGAGAA
ACATCACTATCATGGCTTCAGGGAACACAGGTGGTGAAAAAGATGGCCTTCGGAATAGCACTGGACTTGG
TTCCCAAAACAAGTTTGTAGTTGGTAGCAGCAGCAATAATGTGGGCCATGGAAGTAGTACTGGGCCATGG
GGTTTTTCCCATGGAGCCATAATAAGCACATGTCAGGTCTCTGTGGATGCTCCTGAAAGCAAATCTGAAA
GTAGCAACAATAGAATGAATGCTTGGGGCACTGTAAGTTCTTCATCAAATGGAGGGTTAAATCCAAGCAC
TTTGAATTCAGCTAGCAACCATGGTGCCTGGCCAGTATTAGAGAACAATGGACTTGCCCTAAAAGGGCCT
GTAGGGAGTGGTAGTTCTGGCATTAATATTCAGTGCAGTACTATAGGCCAGATGCCTAACAATCAGAGTA
TTAACTCTAAAGTGAGTGGTGGTTCTACCCATGGTACCTGGGGAAGCCTTCAGGAAACTTGTGAATCTGA
AGTAAGTGGTACACAGAAGGTTTCATTCAGTGGTCAACCTCAAAATATTACCACTGAAATGACTGGACCA
AATAACACTACTAACTTTATGACCTCTAGTTTACCAAACTCCGGTTCAGTGCAGAATAATGAGCTGCCTA
GTAGTAACACAGGGGCCTGGCGTGTGAGCACAATGAATCATCCTCAGATGCAGGCTCCATCAGGTATGAA
TGGCACTTCCCTTTCTCACCTTAGCAATGGAGAGTCAAAAAGTGGAGGCTCTTATGGTACTACATGGGGT
GCCTATGGTTCTAATTACTCTGGAGACAAATGTTCAGGCCCTAATGGCCAAGCTAATGGTGACACTGTGA
ATGCAACTCTAATGCAGCCTGGCGTAAATGGTCCTATGGGCACTAACTTTCAAGTTAACACAA
