>Addgene plasmid #42013 | pmyc-GFP-TNRC6A-(1-1223) | addgene partial sequence | sequence record 59879 | CMV-F 5'-CGCAAATGGGCGGTAGGCGTG-3'
AGCAGAGCTCTCTGGCTAACTAGAGAACCCACTGCTTACTGGCTTATCGAAATTAATACGACTCACTATA
GGGAGACCCAAGCTGGCTAGCCCACCATGGAACAAAAACTCATCTCAGAAGAGGATCTGTCCGGCGGCAT
GGTGAGCAAGGGCGAGGAGCTGTTCACCGGGGTGGTGCCCATCCTGGTCGAGCTGGACGGCGACGTAAAC
GGCCACAAGTTCAGCGTGTCCGGCGAGGGCGAGGGCGATGCCACCTACGGCAAGCTGACCCTGAAGTTCA
TCTGCACCACCGGCAAGCTGCCCGTGCCCTGGCCCACCCTCGTGACCACCCTGACCTACGGCGTGCAGTG
CTTCAGCCGCTACCCCGACCACATGAAGCAGCACGACTTCTTCAAGTCCGCCATGCCCGAAGGCTACGTC
CAGGAGCGCACCATCTTCTTCAAGGACGACGGCAACTACAAGACCCGCGCCGAGGTGAAGTTCGAGGGCG
ACACCCTGGTGAACCGCATCGAGCTGAAGGGCATCGACTTCAAGGAGGACGGCAACATCCTGGGGCACAA
GCTGGAGTACAACTACAACAGCCACAACGTCTATATCATGGCCGACAAGCAGAAGAACGGCATCAAGGTG
AACTTCAAGATCCGCCACAACATCGAGGACGGCAGCGTGCAGCTCGCCGACCACTACCAGCAGAACACCC
CCATCGGCGACGGCCCCGTGCTGCTGCCCGACAACCACTACCTGAGCACCCAGTCCGCCCTGAGCAAAGA
CCCCAACGAGAAGCGCGATCACATGGTCCTGCTGGAGTTCGTGACCGCCGCCGGGATCACTCTCGGCATG
GACGAGCTGTACAAGTCCGGGCGCAAAGCTTATGGATGCTGATTCTGCCTCCAGTTCTGAATCAGAGAGA
AACATCACTATCATGGCTTCAGG
