>Addgene plasmid #42013 | pmyc-GFP-TNRC6A-(1-1223) | addgene partial sequence | sequence record 59880 | BGH-rev 5'-TAGAAGGCACAGTCGAGG-3'
CCTCTAGATCACTGCTGCTGAGATGGTGGAGTCTGCTGCTTCACCAACAGGTTTGGATCAAGTTGACGAG
ATTGTTGCATCATTTGCTGCTGCACACTAAGAGGTCGACCCTGCTGGTCTTGCTGCGGCCGGTTCCCAGA
AGGCACGCTTCTCTGACTCTGCGCCCTTTGCTGCTGCGCTAACAATCGCTGTAACTGGGAGATCTGAGAA
AGCTGGTTTAGCTGGGATAGCTGGTTCAGCATGGCTACCTGTTGAGGGCCAAAGAGTGGATTCAGGCCAC
CGTTGTTTGGTGCATACTTCAGCAATGAAACTGGAACCTGAGGGGAGAGTAATGGAGGAGGCACTTGAGC
ACGGAGATTAGGCTGAGATGAACTAAGAGGTTGTGCTGGAGGCTGCTGCATGCCCCGGGGTTGTGCTGCT
GTGTTTCCAACACCAAACATACTGGGATTGCCATTCTGTCTAACAGAATTCAAGTTTTGCATACCCAGCC
CTGCTATGGAGCCAAGGGCCTGGTTAGGTAGTGCACTATTTGAAGGGGGAAGCTTCATGCTTTGACTGGA
CATAAACTGCATGTTTTGGGATTCATCTGCTACAATGCCATCCTTATCAAAATAAGGATTGCGCTCCATG
GAAGACTCTTTGGAAATCTGAGGCCGAGAACCAGGGCCTTTCCCGACCGTTCGATTGTAATCACCAATAT
TTAGGCTATGTTTATCTATCTCCATTCGTTTGTCTTGTAACATTCCTCCAGAAAGGTCCATCTTATTGCT
TTGTACATTTTCCTCTGGTGAGTCTCTCGAAAAACTGATGTTTGAAAACTGTTTAACAAATGGATTTATC
CACGCTTCTTCTTGTTTGTTTCCACCTTTCATCATTCCCCTTTCCCTTCTCCTTTTTTTGCCACTCAGAC
CCTTCGA
